Addgene plasmid #109158: pIDK-HDAC1fl
Purpose: Encodes human full-length HDAC1 to be expressed in a baculovirus/insect cell expression system
Depositing lab: Monika Golas. Depositing organization: Aarhus University. Publication: Stepwise assembly of functional C-terminal REST/NRSF transcriptional repressor complexes as a drug target. Inui K, Zhao Z, Yuan J, Jayaprakash S, Le LTM, Drakulic S, Sander B, Golas MM. Protein Sci. 2017 May;26(5):997-1011. doi: 10.1002/pro.3142. Epub 2017 Mar 12. PubMed 28218430.
Backbone
  Vector backbone: pIDK
  Backbone manufacturer: Geneva Biotech
  Vector type: Insect Expression
Growth in bacteria
  Bacterial resistance: Kanamycin, 50 μg/mL
  Growth temperature: 37°C
  Growth strain: Pir1
  Copy number: Unknown
Gene/Insert
  Gene/Insert name: human full-length HDAC1, sequence-optimized for insect cells
  Species: H. sapiens (human)
  Insert size (bp): 1452
  Entrez Gene: HDAC1 (a.k.a. GON-10, HD1, KDAC1, RPD3, RPD3L1)
  Promoter: p10
  Cloning method: Unknown
  Sequencing primers: 5′ p10; 3′ HSV_rev
Terms and licenses: Academic/Nonprofit Terms; Industry Terms: Not Available to Industry
How to cite: pIDK-HDAC1fl was a gift from Monika Golas (Addgene plasmid # 109158 ; http://n2t.net/addgene:109158 ; RRID:Addgene_109158)
