[The description below was written by a language model from this plasmid's Addgene catalogue record and pLannotate feature annotations shown in this document.]
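Description:
pIDK-HDAC1fl is a small insect-expression plasmid of about 3.7 kb, built on the pIDK backbone and carrying human full-length HDAC1 for production in a baculovirus/insect cell system. The HDAC1 coding sequence, recorded as sequence-optimized for insect cells (about 1.45 kb), sits downstream of the baculoviral p10 promoter, a very late promoter that drives strong expression in infected insect cells. It is followed by the herpes simplex virus thymidine kinase polyadenylation signal. No epitope or purification tags are annotated on the open reading frame.

The backbone carries an R6K γ origin, which replicates only when the pi initiator protein is supplied. This is consistent with the listed pir-positive growth strain (Pir1). Selection in bacteria is by kanamycin through the Tn5-derived aminoglycoside phosphotransferase gene. The flanking partial tnpA and ble annotations appear to be non-functional remnants of Tn5 carried along with the resistance cassette.

A single loxP site lies next to the origin. In vectors of this design, Cre recombinase can fuse such a conditional-origin "donor" plasmid to a loxP-bearing acceptor plasmid, combining several expression cassettes in one construct before transfer into a baculoviral genome. The record does not describe the specific fusions made with this plasmid. The associated work concerns assembly of REST/NRSF transcriptional repressor complexes, which suggests HDAC1 was co-expressed with partner proteins.

Two full-length sequence records are given, one from the repository's sequencing and one from the depositor. They differ by only a few nucleotides in the resistance-cassette region and give the same feature layout.
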