Features (pLannotate 1.2.2; 8 found; start..end, strand, type, name):
     15..124     +  promoter       p10 promoter: baculovirus promoter for expression in insect cells
    159..1604    +  CDS            HDAC1: HDAC1_HUMAN - Also known as RPD3L1. Experimental evidence at protein level: Swiss-Prot protein existence level 1. Responsible for the deacetylation of lysine residues on the N-terminal part of the core histones (H2A, H2B, H3 and H4). Histone deacetylation gives a tag for epigenetic repression and plays an important role in transcriptional regulation, cell cycle progression and developmental events. Histone deacetylases act via the formation of large multiprotein complexes. Deacetylates SP proteins, SP1 and SP3, and regulates their function. Component of the BRG1-RB1-HDAC1 complex, which negati
   1681..1729    +  polyA_signal   HSV TK poly(A) signal: herpes simplex virus thymidine kinase polyadenylation signal (Cole and Stacy, 1985)
   1931..1964    -  protein_bind   loxP: Cre-mediated recombination occurs in the 8-bp core sequence (GCATACAT). Cre recombinase
   1966..2322    +  rep_origin     R6K γ ori: γ replication origin from E. coli plasmid R6K; requires the R6K initiator protein pi for replication
   2322..2651    +  CDS            tnpA (fragment): TN5P_ECOLX - Also known as tnp. Experimental evidence at protein level: Swiss-Prot protein existence level 1. Mediates transposition of transposon Tn5 by a 'cut and paste' mechanism. First, the monomeric transposase binds the 19 bp inverted DNA repeats flanking the transposon. Then, dimerization of the DNA- bound transposase creates a synaptic DNA complex. After nicking of the first DNA strand, excision of the transposon proceeds through a series of intermediates. The transposase then mediates the insertion of the transposon at a new site by strand transfer. The activity of the wild- type tran
   2683..3474    +  CDS            neo: KKA2_KLEPN - Also known as kan, nptII. Experimental evidence at protein level: Swiss-Prot protein existence level 1. Resistance to kanamycin, neomycin, paromomycin, ribostamycin, butirosin and gentamicin B. From Klebsiella pneumoniae.
   3498..2       +  CDS            ble (fragment) (across the origin): BLE_KLEPN - Experimental evidence at protein level: Swiss-Prot protein existence level 1. Binding protein with a strong affinity to the bleomycin family of antibiotics. Binds to CL990; an antimitotic-antibiotic compound. From Klebsiella pneumoniae.
>Addgene plasmid #109158 | pIDK-HDAC1fl | depositor full sequence | sequence record 205880 | Plasmid sequence partially verified by sequencing
GATACTAGTATACGGACCTTTAATTCAACCCAACACAATATATTATAGTTAAATAAGAATTATTATCAAA
TCATTTGTATATTAATTAAAATACTATACTGTAAATTACATTTTATTTACAATCACTCGACGAAGACTTG
ATCACCCGGGATCTCGAGATGGCCCAGACACAGGGCACTCGTCGTAAAGTCTGCTACTATTACGACGGCG
ACGTCGGCAACTACTACTACGGTCAGGGCCACCCTATGAAACCTCACCGCATCCGTATGACCCACAACTT
GCTGTTGAACTACGGACTCTACCGCAAGATGGAAATCTACCGTCCTCACAAGGCCAACGCTGAGGAAATG
ACTAAGTACCACTCTGACGACTACATTAAATTCTTGCGCTCCATCCGTCCTGATAACATGAGCGAATACT
CTAAACAGATGCAGCGTTTTAACGTGGGAGAAGATTGCCCCGTGTTCGACGGTCTGTTTGAGTTCTGTCA
GCTGAGCACAGGCGGCAGCGTTGCCTCTGCTGTGAAGCTCAACAAGCAGCAAACTGACATCGCTGTTAAC
TGGGCTGGCGGTTTGCACCACGCCAAGAAGTCTGAGGCTTCAGGCTTCTGCTACGTGAACGACATCGTTC
TCGCCATCTTGGAGTTGTTGAAGTACCATCAACGCGTCCTGTACATTGATATCGACATTCACCATGGCGA
TGGAGTTGAGGAGGCCTTTTACACTACAGATAGAGTCATGACTGTGAGCTTCCACAAGTATGGCGAATAC
TTCCCAGGTACAGGTGACCTCCGCGATATTGGTGCTGGTAAAGGCAAGTACTACGCTGTGAACTACCCAC
TCAGGGATGGAATCGACGACGAATCTTACGAAGCTATCTTCAAGCCCGTCATGAGCAAAGTTATGGAAAT
GTTCCAACCATCTGCTGTTGTCCTGCAATGCGGCAGTGATAGCCTGAGCGGTGATCGCCTCGGTTGCTTC
AACCTGACCATCAAGGGACACGCCAAATGTGTCGAGTTCGTGAAGTCTTTCAACCTGCCTATGCTGATGC
TCGGTGGAGGAGGCTACACAATCCGCAACGTCGCCCGCTGTTGGACCTATGAGACAGCCGTGGCTCTGGA
CACTGAGATCCCCAACGAGCTGCCATACAACGACTACTTCGAGTACTTCGGCCCAGACTTCAAGCTGCAC
ATCTCACCCTCAAACATGACAAATCAAAATACCAACGAGTACCTCGAAAAGATCAAGCAACGTCTCTTCG
AGAATCTCAGAATGCTGCCACATGCCCCTGGAGTGCAAATGCAAGCTATCCCTGAAGACGCCATTCCTGA
GGAATCAGGAGATGAGGACGAAGACGATCCCGACAAGAGGATCTCCATCTGTTCCTCCGACAAGCGTATC
GCTTGTGAAGAAGAGTTTTCCGACAGTGAAGAGGAGGGAGAAGGAGGCAGGAAGAATTCATCAAACTTCA
AGAAGGCCAAGAGGGTGAAGACCGAAGACGAGAAGGAAAAGGACCCCGAGGAAAAGAAGGAAGTTACCGA
AGAGGAAAAGACCAAGGAAGAAAAGCCTGAGGCCAAGGGTGTGAAGGAGGAGGTTAAACTGGCTCTCTAA
GGTACCGGGAGATGGGGGAGGCTAACTGAAACACGGAAGGAGACAATACCGGAAGGAACCCGCGCTATGA
CGGCAATAAAAAGACAGAATAAAACGCACGGGTGTTGGGTCGTTTGTTCATAAACGCGGGGTTCGGTCCC
AGGGCTGGCACTCTGTCGATACCCCACCGAGACCCCATTGGGACCAATACGCCCGCGTTTCTTCCTTTTC
CCCACCCCAACCCCCAAGTTCGGGTGAAGGCCCAGGGCTCGCAGCCAACGTCGGGGCGGCAAGCCCTGCC
ATAGCCACTACGGGTACGTTTAAACCCATGTGCCTGGCAGATAACTTCGTATAATGTATGCTATACGAAG
TTATGGTACGTACTAAGCTCTCATGTTTCACGTACTAAGCTCTCATGTTTAACGTACTAAGCTCTCATGT
TTAACGAACTAAACCCTCATGGCTAACGTACTAAGCTCTCATGGCTAACGTACTAAGCTCTCATGTTTCA
CGTACTAAGCTCTCATGTTTGAACAATAAAATTAATATAAATCAGCAACTTAAATAGCCTCTAAGGTTTT
AAGTTTTATAAGAAAAAAAAGAATATATAAGGCTTTTAAAGCTTTTAAGGTTTAACGGTTGTGGACAACA
AGCCAGGGATGTAACGCACTGAGAAGCCCTTAGAGCCTCTCAAAGCAATTTTCAGTGACACAGGAACACT
TAACGGCTGACAGAATTAGCTTCACGCTGCCGCAAGCACTCAGGGCGCAAGGGCTGCTAAAGGAAGCGGA
ACACGTAGAAAGCCAGTCCGCAGAAACGGTGCTGACCCCGGATGAATGTCAGCTACTGGGCTATCTGGAC
AAGGGAAAACGCAAGCGCAAAGAGAAAGCAGGTAGCTTGCAGTGGGCTTACATGGCGATAGCTAGACTGG
GCGGTTTTATGGACAGCAAGCGAACCGGAATTGCCAGCTGGGGCGCCCTCTGGTAAGGTTGGGAAGCCCT
GCAAAGTAAACTGGATGGCTTTCTTGCCGCCAAGGATCTGATGGCGCAGGGGATCAAGATCTGATCAAGA
GACAGGATGAGGATCGTTTCGCATGATTGAACAAGATGGATTGCACGCAGGTTCTCCGGCCGCTTGGGTG
GAGAGGCTATTCGGCTATGACTGGGCACAACAGACAATCGGCTGCTCTGATGCCGCCGTGTTCCGGCTGT
CAGCGCAGGGGCGCCCGGTTCTTTTTGTCAAGACCGACCTGTCCGGTGCCCTGAATGAACTGCAGGACGA
GGCAGCGCGGCTATCGTGGCTGGCCACGACGGGCGTTCCTTGCGCAGCTGTGCTCGACGTTGTCACTGAA
GCGGGAAGGGACTGGCTGCTATTGGGCGAAGTGCCGGGGCAGGATCTCCTGTCATCTCACCTTGCTCCTG
CCGAGAAAGTATCCATCATGGCTGATGCAATGCGGCGGCTGCATACGCTTGATCCGGCTACCTGCCCATT
CGACCACCAAGCGAAACATCGCATCGAGCGAGCACGTACTCGGATGGAAGCCGGTCTTGTCGATCAGGAT
GATCTGGACGAAGAGCATCAGGGGCTCGCGCCAGCCGAACTGTTCGCCAGGCTCAAGGCGCGCATGCCCG
ACGGCGAGGATCTCGTCGTGACACATGGCGATGCCTGCTTGCCGAATATCATGGTGGAAAATGGCCGCTT
TTCTGGATTCATCGACTGTGGCCGGCTGGGTGTGGCGGACCGCTATCAGGACATAGCGTTGGCTACCCGT
GATATTGCTGAAGAGCTTGGCGGCGAATGGGCTGACCGCTTCCTCGTGCTTTACGGTATCGCCGCTCCCG
ATTCGCAGCGCATCGCCTTCTATCGCCTTCTTGACGAGTTCTTCTGAGCGGGACTCTGGGGTTCGAAATG
ACCGACCAAGCGACGCCCAACCTGCCATCACGAGATTTCGATTCCACCGCCGCCTTCTATGAAAGGTTGG
GCTTCGGAATCGTTTTCCGGGACGCCGGCTGGATGATCCTCCAGCGCGGGGATCTCATGCTGGAGTTCTT
CGCCCACCCCGGGATCTATGTCGGGTGCGGAGAAAGAGGTAATGAAATGGCACCTAGGTATC
