Features (pLannotate 1.2.2; 8 found; start..end, strand, type, name):
     15..124     +  promoter       p10 promoter: baculovirus promoter for expression in insect cells
    159..1604    +  CDS            HDAC1: HDAC1_HUMAN - Also known as RPD3L1. Experimental evidence at protein level: Swiss-Prot protein existence level 1. Responsible for the deacetylation of lysine residues on the N-terminal part of the core histones (H2A, H2B, H3 and H4). Histone deacetylation gives a tag for epigenetic repression and plays an important role in transcriptional regulation, cell cycle progression and developmental events. Histone deacetylases act via the formation of large multiprotein complexes. Deacetylates SP proteins, SP1 and SP3, and regulates their function. Component of the BRG1-RB1-HDAC1 complex, which negati
   1681..1729    +  polyA_signal   HSV TK poly(A) signal: herpes simplex virus thymidine kinase polyadenylation signal (Cole and Stacy, 1985)
   1931..1964    -  protein_bind   loxP: Cre-mediated recombination occurs in the 8-bp core sequence (GCATACAT). Cre recombinase
   1966..2322    +  rep_origin     R6K γ ori: γ replication origin from E. coli plasmid R6K; requires the R6K initiator protein pi for replication
   2331..2654    +  CDS            tnpA (fragment): TN5P_ECOLX - Also known as tnp. Experimental evidence at protein level: Swiss-Prot protein existence level 1. Mediates transposition of transposon Tn5 by a 'cut and paste' mechanism. First, the monomeric transposase binds the 19 bp inverted DNA repeats flanking the transposon. Then, dimerization of the DNA- bound transposase creates a synaptic DNA complex. After nicking of the first DNA strand, excision of the transposon proceeds through a series of intermediates. The transposase then mediates the insertion of the transposon at a new site by strand transfer. The activity of the wild- type tran
   2686..3480    +  CDS            NeoR/KanR: aminoglycoside phosphotransferase from Tn5; aph(3')-II (or nptII); confers resistance to neomycin, kanamycin, and G418 (Geneticin®)
   3501..2       +  CDS            ble (fragment) (across the origin): BLE_KLEPN - Experimental evidence at protein level: Swiss-Prot protein existence level 1. Binding protein with a strong affinity to the bleomycin family of antibiotics. Binds to CL990; an antimitotic-antibiotic compound. From Klebsiella pneumoniae.
>Addgene plasmid #109158 | pIDK-HDAC1fl | addgene full sequence | sequence record 232886 | Addgene NGS Result
GATACTAGTATACGGACCTTTAATTCAACCCAACACAATATATTATAGTTAAATAAGAATTATTATCAAA
TCATTTGTATATTAATTAAAATACTATACTGTAAATTACATTTTATTTACAATCACTCGACGAAGACTTG
ATCACCCGGGATCTCGAGATGGCCCAGACACAGGGCACTCGTCGTAAAGTCTGCTACTATTACGACGGCG
ACGTCGGCAACTACTACTACGGTCAGGGCCACCCTATGAAACCTCACCGCATCCGTATGACCCACAACTT
GCTGTTGAACTACGGACTCTACCGCAAGATGGAAATCTACCGTCCTCACAAGGCCAACGCTGAGGAAATG
ACTAAGTACCACTCTGACGACTACATTAAATTCTTGCGCTCCATCCGTCCTGATAACATGAGCGAATACT
CTAAACAGATGCAGCGTTTTAACGTGGGAGAAGATTGCCCCGTGTTCGACGGTCTGTTTGAGTTCTGTCA
GCTGAGCACAGGCGGCAGCGTTGCCTCTGCTGTGAAGCTCAACAAGCAGCAAACTGACATCGCTGTTAAC
TGGGCTGGCGGTTTGCACCACGCCAAGAAGTCTGAGGCTTCAGGCTTCTGCTACGTGAACGACATCGTTC
TCGCCATCTTGGAGTTGTTGAAGTACCATCAACGCGTCCTGTACATTGATATCGACATTCACCATGGCGA
TGGAGTTGAGGAGGCCTTTTACACTACAGATAGAGTCATGACTGTGAGCTTCCACAAGTATGGCGAATAC
TTCCCAGGTACAGGTGACCTCCGCGATATTGGTGCTGGTAAAGGCAAGTACTACGCTGTGAACTACCCAC
TCAGGGATGGAATCGACGACGAATCTTACGAAGCTATCTTCAAGCCCGTCATGAGCAAAGTTATGGAAAT
GTTCCAACCATCTGCTGTTGTCCTGCAATGCGGCAGTGATAGCCTGAGCGGTGATCGCCTCGGTTGCTTC
AACCTGACCATCAAGGGACACGCCAAATGTGTCGAGTTCGTGAAGTCTTTCAACCTGCCTATGCTGATGC
TCGGTGGAGGAGGCTACACAATCCGCAACGTCGCCCGCTGTTGGACCTATGAGACAGCCGTGGCTCTGGA
CACTGAGATCCCCAACGAGCTGCCATACAACGACTACTTCGAGTACTTCGGCCCAGACTTCAAGCTGCAC
ATCTCACCCTCAAACATGACAAATCAAAATACCAACGAGTACCTCGAAAAGATCAAGCAACGTCTCTTCG
AGAATCTCAGAATGCTGCCACATGCCCCTGGAGTGCAAATGCAAGCTATCCCTGAAGACGCCATTCCTGA
GGAATCAGGAGATGAGGACGAAGACGATCCCGACAAGAGGATCTCCATCTGTTCCTCCGACAAGCGTATC
GCTTGTGAAGAAGAGTTTTCCGACAGTGAAGAGGAGGGAGAAGGAGGCAGGAAGAATTCATCAAACTTCA
AGAAGGCCAAGAGGGTGAAGACCGAAGACGAGAAGGAAAAGGACCCCGAGGAAAAGAAGGAAGTTACCGA
AGAGGAAAAGACCAAGGAAGAAAAGCCTGAGGCCAAGGGTGTGAAGGAGGAGGTTAAACTGGCTCTCTAA
GGTACCGGGAGATGGGGGAGGCTAACTGAAACACGGAAGGAGACAATACCGGAAGGAACCCGCGCTATGA
CGGCAATAAAAAGACAGAATAAAACGCACGGGTGTTGGGTCGTTTGTTCATAAACGCGGGGTTCGGTCCC
AGGGCTGGCACTCTGTCGATACCCCACCGAGACCCCATTGGGACCAATACGCCCGCGTTTCTTCCTTTTC
CCCACCCCAACCCCCAAGTTCGGGTGAAGGCCCAGGGCTCGCAGCCAACGTCGGGGCGGCAAGCCCTGCC
ATAGCCACTACGGGTACGTTTAAACCCATGTGCCTGGCAGATAACTTCGTATAATGTATGCTATACGAAG
TTATGGTACGTACTAAGCTCTCATGTTTCACGTACTAAGCTCTCATGTTTAACGTACTAAGCTCTCATGT
TTAACGAACTAAACCCTCATGGCTAACGTACTAAGCTCTCATGGCTAACGTACTAAGCTCTCATGTTTCA
CGTACTAAGCTCTCATGTTTGAACAATAAAATTAATATAAATCAGCAACTTAAATAGCCTCTAAGGTTTT
AAGTTTTATAAGAAAAAAAAGAATATATAAGGCTTTTAAAGCTTTTAAGGTTTAACGGTTGTGGACAACA
AGCCAGGGATGTAACGCACTGAGAAGCCCTTAGAGCCTCTCAAAGCAATTTTGAGTGACACAGGAACACT
TAACGGCTGACATGGGAATTAGCTTCACGCTGCCGCAAGCACTCAGGGCGCAAGGGCTGCTAAAGGAAGC
GGAACACGTAGAAAGCCAGTCCGCAGAAACGGTGCTGACCCCGGATGAATGTCAGCTACTGGGCTATCTG
GACAAGGGAAAACGCAAGCGCAAAGAGAAAGCAGGTAGCTTGCAGTGGGCTTACATGGCGATAGCTAGAC
TGGGCGGTTTTATGGACAGCAAGCGAACCGGAATTGCCAGCTGGGGCGCCCTCTGGTAAGGTTGGGAAGC
CCTGCAAAGTAAACTGGATGGCTTTCTTGCCGCCAAGGATCTGATGGCGCAGGGGATCAAGATCTGATCA
AGAGACAGGATGAGGATCGTTTCGCATGATTGAACAAGATGGATTGCACGCAGGTTCTCCGGCCGCTTGG
GTGGAGAGGCTATTCGGCTATGACTGGGCACAACTGACAATCGGCTGCTCTGATGCCGCCGTGTTCCGGC
TGTCAGCGCAGGGGCGCCCGGTTCTTTTTGTCAAGACCGACCTGTCCGGTGCCCTGAATGAACTGCAGGA
CGAGGCAGCGCGGCTATCGTGGCTGGCCACGACGGGCGTTCCTTGCGCAGCTGTGCTCGACGTTGTCACT
GAAGCGGGAAGGGACTGGCTGCTATTGGGCGAAGTGCCGGGGCAGGATCTCCTGTCATCTCACCTTGCTC
CTGCCGAGAAAGTATCCATCATGGCTGATGCAATGCGGCGGCTGCATACGCTTGATCCGGCTACCTGCCC
ATTCGACCACCAAGCGAAACATCGCATCGAGCGAGCACGTACTCGGATGGAAGCCGGTCTTGTCGATCAG
GATGATCTGGACGAAGAGCATCAGGGGCTCGCGCCAGCCGAACTGTTCGCCAGGCTCAAGGCGCGCATGC
CCGACGGCGAGGATCTCGTCGTGACACATGGCGATGCCTGCTTGCCGAATATCATGGTGGAAAATGGCCG
CTTTTCTGGATTCATCGACTGTGGCCGGCTGGGTGTGGCGGACCGCTATCAGGACATAGCGTTGGCTACC
CGTGATATTGCTGAAGAGCTTGGCGGCGAATGGGCTGACCGCTTCCTCGTGCTTTACGGTATCGCCGCTC
CCGATTCGCAGCGCATCGCCTTCTATCGCCTTCTTGACGAGTTCTTCTGAGCGGGACTCTGGGGTTCGAA
ATGACCGACCAAGCGACGCCCAACCTGCCATCACGAGATTTCGATTCCACCGCCGCCTTCTATGAAAGGT
TGGGCTTCGGAATCGTTTTCCGGGACGCCGGCTGGATGATCCTCCAGCGCGGGGATCTCATGCTGGAGTT
CTTCGCCCACCCCGGGATCTATGTCGGGTGCGGAGAAAGAGGTAATGAAATGGCACCTAGGTATC
